>Addgene plasmid #13740 | SIRT7.4 | addgene partial sequence | sequence record 20038 | 13740 with pQE-promoter
TAACCTATAAAAATAGGCGTATCACGAGGCCCTTTCGTCTTCACCTCGAGAAATCATAAAAAATTTATTT
GCTTTGTGAGCGGATAACAATTATAATAGATTCAATTGTGAGCGGATAACAATTTCACACAGAATTCATT
AAAGAGGAGAAATTAACTATGAGAGGATCGCATCACCATCACCATCACGGATCCGCATGCATGGCAGCCG
GGGGTCTGAGCCGCTCCGAGCGCAAAGCGGCGGAGCGGGTCCGGAGGTTGCGGGAGGAGCAGCAGAGGGA
GCGCCTCCGCCAGGTGTGCGACGACCCGGAGGAGCTGCGGGGGAAGGTCCGGGGGCTGGCCAGCGCCGTC
CGGAACGCAAAATACTTGGTCGTCTACACAGGCGCGGGAATCAGCACGGCAGCGTCTATCCCAGACTACC
GGGGCCCTAATGGAGTGTGGACACTGCTTCAGAAAGGGAGAAGCGTTAGTGCTGCCGACCTGAGCGAGGC
CGAGCCAACCCTCACCCACATGAGCATCACCCGTCTGCATGAGCAGAAGCTGGTGCAGCATGTGGTGTCT
CAGAACTGTGACGGGCTCCACCTGAGGAGTGGGCTGCCGCGCACGGCCATCTCCGAGCTCCACGGGAACA
TGTACATTGAAGTCTGTACCTCCTGCGTTCCCAACAGGGAGTACGTGCGGGTGTTCGATGTGACGGAGCG
CACTGCCCTCCACAGACACCAGACAGGCCGGAACTGCCACAAGTGTGGGACCCAGCTGC
