[The description below was written by a language model from this plasmid's Addgene catalogue record.]
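Description:
SIRT7.4 is a bacterial expression plasmid built on the Qiagen pQE-80 backbone (about 4.7 kb without insert) that carries the human SIRT7 coding sequence, an insert of roughly 1.2 kb. It is maintained in E. coli under ampicillin selection and is recorded as low copy. The SIRT7 open reading frame was placed between the SphI and SalI sites of the polylinker by restriction cloning, and both sites remain intact, so the insert can be excised or transferred with the same enzymes. According to the depositor notes, the coding sequence was derived from a mammalian pcDNA3.1 expression construct belonging to a FLAG-tagged SIRT1–7 series. The record does not state whether any FLAG sequence was carried over into this plasmid.

The backbone supplies an N-terminal His tag that is fused in frame to SIRT7, which allows the recombinant protein to be purified by immobilised metal affinity chromatography. The depositor lists a molecular weight of about 44.9 kDa for the protein. The record gives no feature table and does not name the promoter or origin. Vectors of the pQE-80 family generally use an IPTG-inducible phage T5 promoter with lac operator elements and carry a lacI repressor gene in cis for tight control, but these elements are not confirmed for this entry.

SIRT7 is one of the seven mammalian sirtuins, a family of NAD+-dependent protein deacylases. The associated publication concerns sirtuin-mediated deacetylation and activation of mammalian acetyl-CoA synthetases. This suggests the plasmid was made to produce purified recombinant SIRT7 for in vitro enzymatic and substrate-specificity assays alongside other family members.
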