Addgene plasmid #13740: SIRT7.4
Depositing lab: John Denu. Depositing organization: University of Wisconsin, Madison. Publication: Sirtuins deacetylate and activate mammalian acetyl-CoA synthetases. Hallows WC, Lee S, Denu JM. Proc Natl Acad Sci U S A. 2006 Jul 5. 103(27):10230-5. 10.1073/pnas.0604392103 PubMed 16790548.
Backbone
  Vector backbone: pQE-80
  Backbone manufacturer: Qiagen
  Backbone size w/o insert (bp): 4700
  Vector type: Bacterial Expression
Growth in bacteria
  Bacterial resistance: Ampicillin, 100 μg/mL
  Growth temperature: 37°C
  Growth strain: DH5alpha
  Copy number: Low Copy
Gene/Insert
  Gene/Insert name: SIRT7
  Species: H. sapiens (human)
  Insert size (bp): 1200
  GenBank ID: NM_016538
  Entrez Gene: SIRT7 (a.k.a. SIR2L7)
  Tag / fusion protein: His (N terminal on backbone)
  Cloning method: Restriction Enzyme; 5′ cloning site SphI (not destroyed); 3′ cloning site SalI (not destroyed)
  Sequencing primers: 5′ na
Terms and licenses: Academic/Nonprofit Terms; Industry Terms: Not Available to Industry
Depositor comments: Derived from pcDNA3.1 SIRT1–7 with a FLAG tag, obtained from E. Verdin (University of California, San Francisco). Molecular Weight: 44898 Da.
How to cite: SIRT7.4 was a gift from John Denu (Addgene plasmid # 13740 ; http://n2t.net/addgene:13740 ; RRID:Addgene_13740)
